Addgene plasmid #217890: p931-SWITCH-OVER insert: EF1a-Blasti
Purpose: (Empty Backbone) insert vector for Switch-OVER: Single loxP-STOP-EF1a-Blasti-mU6
Depositing lab: Ulrich Elling. Depositing organization: Institut fuer Molekulare Biotechnologie (IMBA). Publication: CRISPR-Switch regulates sgRNA activity by Cre recombination for sequential editing of two loci. Chylinski K, Hubmann M, Hanna RE, Yanchus C, Michlits G, Uijttewaal ECH, Doench J, Schramek D, Elling U. Nat Commun. 2019 Nov 29;10(1):5454. doi: 10.1038/s41467-019-13403-y. PubMed 31784531.
Backbone
  Vector backbone: pUC19
  Modifications to backbone: This plasmid must be used with p1071-Lenti-Single loxP. For further information please refer to Supplementary Figure 11 – Construction of Switch-OVER vectors, Chylinski, K., Hubmann, M., Hanna, R.E. et al. CRISPR-Switch regulates sgRNA activity by Cre recombination for sequential editing of two loci. Nat Commun 10, 5454 (2019). https://doi.org/10.1038/s41467-019-13403-y
  Vector type: Mammalian Expression, Lentiviral, Cre/Lox, CRISPR
  Promoter: hU6
  Selectable markers: Blasticidin
Growth in bacteria
  Bacterial resistance: Ampicillin, 100 μg/mL
  Growth temperature: 37°C
  Growth strain: NEB Stable
  Copy number: High Copy
Gene/Insert
  Cloning method: Gibson Cloning
  Sequencing primers: 5′ GCATATACGATACAAGGCTGTTAGAGAG
Terms and licenses: Academic/Nonprofit Terms; Industry Terms: Not Available to Industry
How to cite: p931-SWITCH-OVER insert: EF1a-Blasti was a gift from Ulrich Elling (Addgene plasmid # 217890 ; http://n2t.net/addgene:217890 ; RRID:Addgene_217890)
