[The description below was written by a language model from this plasmid's Addgene catalogue record and pLannotate feature annotations shown in this document.]
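Description:
p931-SWITCH-OVER insert: EF1a-Blasti is a small (about 3.8 kb) pUC19-based donor plasmid that supplies the central cassette for building Switch-OVER vectors in the CRISPR-Switch system, in which Cre recombination controls sgRNA activity so that two loci can be edited sequentially. It is propagated in E. coli as a high-copy plasmid through the ColE1/pUC origin and selected with ampicillin via the β-lactamase gene. Remnants of the pUC19 lac region (CAP site, lac promoter and operator, lacZα and multiple cloning site fragments) flank the insert. Although catalogued under mammalian expression, lentiviral, Cre/Lox and CRISPR vector types, the annotated sequence contains no lentiviral elements. The record states that it must be used together with the companion lentiviral plasmid p1071-Lenti-Single loxP, with assembly by Gibson cloning.

The payload, in order, is a single loxP site, a stop element named in the stated purpose but not separately annotated in the feature table, a core human EF-1α promoter driving the blasticidin S deaminase gene for selection of mammalian cells, and a mouse U6 RNA polymerase III promoter at the downstream end. The catalogue lists hU6 as the promoter, but only the mouse U6 promoter is found in this sequence, so a human U6 promoter may be supplied by the recipient vector, though the record does not say so. No sgRNA sequence or scaffold is annotated here. By general logic, a loxP-linked stop cassette placed between guide expression units lets Cre excision change which sgRNA is functional. The details of the final Switch-OVER architecture are not given in this record.
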