Features (pLannotate 1.2.2; 16 found; start..end, strand, type, name):
     99..959     +  CDS            AmpR: β-lactamase; bla; confers resistance to ampicillin, carbenicillin, and related antibiotics
   1130..1718    +  rep_origin     ori: high-copy-number ColE1/pMB1/pBR322/pUC origin of replication
   1901..1993    +  CDS            lacI (fragment): lac repressor; lacI; The lac repressor binds to the lac operator to inhibit transcription in E. coli. This inhibition can be relieved by adding lactose or isopropyl-β-D-thiogalactopyranoside (IPTG).
   2006..2027    +  protein_bind   CAP binding site: CAP binding activates transcription in the presence of cAMP. E. coli catabolite activator protein
   2042..2072    +  promoter       lac promoter: promoter for the E. coli lac operon
   2080..2096    +  protein_bind   lac operator: The lac repressor binds to the lac operator to inhibit transcription in E. coli. This inhibition can be relieved by adding lactose or isopropyl-β-D-thiogalactopyranoside (IPTG). lac repressor encoded by lacI
   2133..2155    -  misc_feature   MCS (fragment): pUC18/19 multiple cloning site
   2179..2212    +  protein_bind   loxP: Cre-mediated recombination occurs in the 8-bp core sequence (GCATACAT). Cre recombinase
   2278..2489    +  promoter       EF-1α core promoter: core promoter for human elongation factor EF-1α
   2514..2910    +  CDS            BSD (fragment): blasticidin S deaminase; Aspergillus terreus BSD; confers resistance to blasticidin
   2913..3226    +  promoter       U6 promoter: RNA polymerase III promoter for mouse U6 snRNA (Das et al., 1988)
   3235..3272    -  misc_feature   MCS (fragment): pUC18/19 multiple cloning site
   3269..3426    +  CDS            lacZα (fragment): LacZα fragment of β-galactosidase; lacZ fragment
   3432..3531    -  misc_feature   bom (fragment): basis of mobility region from pBR322
   3633..3668    -  CDS            rop (fragment): Rop protein, which maintains plasmids at low copy number; rop
   3763..98      +  promoter       AmpR promoter (across the origin): bla
>Addgene plasmid #217890 | p931-SWITCH-OVER insert: EF1a-Blasti | addgene full sequence | sequence record 434052 | Addgene NGS Result
CCCCTATTTGTTTATTTTTCTAAATACATTCAAATATGTATCCGCTCATGAGACAATAACCCTGATAAAT
GCTTCAATAATATTGAAAAAGGAAGAGTATGAGTATTCAACATTTCCGTGTCGCCCTTATTCCCTTTTTT
GCGGCATTTTGCCTTCCTGTTTTTGCTCACCCAGAAACGCTGGTGAAAGTAAAAGATGCTGAAGATCAGT
TGGGTGCACGAGTGGGTTACATCGAACTGGATCTCAACAGCGGTAAGATCCTTGAGAGTTTTCGCCCCGA
AGAACGTTTTCCAATGATGAGCACTTTTAAAGTTCTGCTATGTGGCGCGGTATTATCCCGTATTGACGCC
GGGCAAGAGCAACTCGGTCGCCGCATACACTATTCTCAGAATGACTTGGTTGAGTACTCACCAGTCACAG
AAAAGCATCTTACGGATGGCATGACAGTAAGAGAATTATGCAGTGCTGCCATAACCATGAGTGATAACAC
TGCGGCCAACTTACTTCTGACAACGATCGGAGGACCGAAGGAGCTAACCGCTTTTTTGCACAACATGGGG
GATCATGTAACTCGCCTTGATCGTTGGGAACCGGAGCTGAATGAAGCCATACCAAACGACGAGCGTGACA
CCACGATGCCTGTAGCAATGGCAACAACGTTGCGCAAACTATTAACTGGCGAACTACTTACTCTAGCTTC
CCGGCAACAATTAATAGACTGGATGGAGGCGGATAAAGTTGCAGGACCACTTCTGCGCTCGGCCCTTCCG
GCTGGCTGGTTTATTGCTGATAAATCTGGAGCCGGTGAGCGTGGGTCTCGCGGTATCATTGCAGCACTGG
GGCCAGATGGTAAGCCCTCCCGTATCGTAGTTATCTACACGACGGGGAGTCAGGCAACTATGGATGAACG
AAATAGACAGATCGCTGAGATAGGTGCCTCACTGATTAAGCATTGGTAACTGTCAGACCAAGTTTACTCA
TATATACTTTAGATTGATTTAAAACTTCATTTTTAATTTAAAAGGATCTAGGTGAAGATCCTTTTTGATA
ATCTCATGACCAAAATCCCTTAACGTGAGTTTTCGTTCCACTGAGCGTCAGACCCCGTAGAAAAGATCAA
AGGATCTTCTTGAGATCCTTTTTTTCTGCGCGTAATCTGCTGCTTGCAAACAAAAAAACCACCGCTACCA
GCGGTGGTTTGTTTGCCGGATCAAGAGCTACCAACTCTTTTTCCGAAGGTAACTGGCTTCAGCAGAGCGC
AGATACCAAATACTGTTCTTCTAGTGTAGCCGTAGTTAGGCCACCACTTCAAGAACTCTGTAGCACCGCC
TACATACCTCGCTCTGCTAATCCTGTTACCAGTGGCTGCTGCCAGTGGCGATAAGTCGTGTCTTACCGGG
TTGGACTCAAGACGATAGTTACCGGATAAGGCGCAGCGGTCGGGCTGAACGGGGGGTTCGTGCACACAGC
CCAGCTTGGAGCGAACGACCTACACCGAACTGAGATACCTACAGCGTGAGCTATGAGAAAGCGCCACGCT
TCCCGAAGGGAGAAAGGCGGACAGGTATCCGGTAAGCGGCAGGGTCGGAACAGGAGAGCGCACGAGGGAG
CTTCCAGGGGGAAACGCCTGGTATCTTTATAGTCCTGTCGGGTTTCGCCACCTCTGACTTGAGCGTCGAT
TTTTGTGATGCTCGTCAGGGGGGCGGAGCCTATGGAAAAACGCCAGCAACGCGGCCTTTTTACGGTTCCT
GGCCTTTTGCTGGCCTTTTGCTCACATGTTCTTTCCTGCGTTATCCCCTGATTCTGTGGATAACCGTATT
ACCGCCTTTGAGTGAGCTGATACCGCTCGCCGCAGCCGAACGACCGAGCGCAGCGAGTCAGTGAGCGAGG
AAGCGGAAGAGCGCCCAATACGCAAACCGCCTCTCCCCGCGCGTTGGCCGATTCATTAATGCAGCTGGCA
CGACAGGTTTCCCGACTGGAAAGCGGGCAGTGAGCGCAACGCAATTAATGTGAGTTAGCTCACTCATTAG
GCACCCCAGGCTTTACACTTTATGCTTCCGGCTCGTATGTTGTGTGGAATTGTGAGCGGATAACAATTTC
ACACAGGAAACAGCTATGACCATGATTACGCCAAGCTTGCATGCCTGCAGGTCGAAGACCTGTTTAAGAG
CTATGCTGATAACTTCGTATAGCATACATTATACGAAGTTATTTTTTTTTTTTGCGGCCGCCCAGAATTG
ACGCGTGGAGTGGGAATTGGCTCCGGTGCCCGTCAGTGGGCAGAGCGCACATCGCCCACAGTCCCCGAGA
AGTTGGGGGGAGGGGTCGGCAATTGATCCGGTGCCTAGAGAAGGTGGCGCGGGGTAAACTGGGAAAGTGA
TGTCGTGTACTGGCTCCGCCTTTTTCCCGAGGGTGGGGGAGAACCGTATATAAGTGCAGTAGTCGCCGTG
AACGTTCTTTTTCGCAACGGGTTTGCCGCCAGAACACAGGACCGGTTCTAGAGCGCTGCCACCATGGCCA
AGCCTTTGTCTCAAGAAGAATCCACCCTCATTGAAAGAGCAACGGCTACAATCAACAGCATCCCCATCTC
TGAGGATTACAGCGTCGCCAGCGCAGCTCTCTCTAGCGACGGCCGCATCTTCACTGGTGTCAATGTATAT
CATTTTACTGGGGGACCTTGTGCAGAACTCGTGGTGCTGGGCACTGCTGCTGCTGCGGCAGCTGGCAACC
TGACTTGTATCGTCGCGATCGGAAATGAGAACAGGGGCATCTTGAGCCCCTGCGGACGGTGCCGACAGGT
GCTTCTCGATCTGCATCCTGGGATCAAAGCCATAGTGAAGGACAGTGATGGACAGCCGACGGCAGTTGGG
ATTCGTGAATTGCTGCCCTCTGGTTATGTGTGGGAGGGCTGAGATCCGACGCCGCCATCTCTAGGCCCGC
GCCGGCCCCCTCGCACAGACTTGTGGGAGAAGCTCGGCTACTCCCCTGCCCCGGTTAATTTGCATATAAT
ATTTCCTAGTAACTATAGAGGCTTAATGTGCGATAAAAGACAGATAATCTGTTCTTTTTAATACTAGCTA
CATTTTACATGATAGGCTTGGATTTCTATAAGAGATACAAATACTAAATTATTATTTTAAAAAACAGCAC
AAAAGGAAACTCACCCTAACTGTAAAGTAATTGTGTGTTTTGAGACTATAAATATCCCTTGGAGAAAAGC
CTTGTTTGGGGTCTTCGACTCTAGAGGATCCCCGGGTACCGAGCTCGAATTCACTGGCCGTCGTTTTACA
ACGTCGTGACTGGGAAAACCCTGGCGTTACCCAACTTAATCGCCTTGCAGCACATCCCCCTTTCGCCAGC
TGGCGTAATAGCGAAGAGGCCCGCACCGATCGCCCTTCCCAACAGTTGCGCAGCCTGAATGGCGAATGGC
GCCTGATGCGGTATTTTCTCCTTACGCATCTGTGCGGTATTTCACACCGCATATGGTGCACTCTCAGTAC
AATCTGCTCTGATGCCGCATAGTTAAGCCAGCCCCGACACCCGCCAACACCCGCTGACGCGCCCTGACGG
GCTTGTCTGCTCCCGGCATCCGCTTACAGACAAGCTGTGACCGTCTCCGGGAGCTGCATGTGTCAGAGGT
TTTCACCGTCATCACCGAAACGCGCGAGACGAAAGGGCCTCGTGATACGCCTATTTTTATAGGTTAATGT
CATGATAATAATGGTTTCTTAGACGTCAGGTGGCACTTTTCGGGGAAATGTGCGCGGAA
